Addgene plasmid #103111: pUC19-G9QLF2
Purpose: Cas9 coding gene template with optimized sequence for human codon usage
Depositing lab: Duhee Bang. Depositing organization: Yonsei University. Publication: High-throughput construction of multiple cas9 gene variants via assembly of high-depth tiled and sequence-verified oligonucleotides. Cho N, Seo HN, Ryu T, Kwon E, Huh S, Noh J, Yeom H, Hwang B, Ha H, Lee JH, Kwon S, Bang D. Nucleic Acids Res. 2018 May 18;46(9):e55. doi: 10.1093/nar/gky112. PubMed 29529247.
Backbone
  Vector backbone: pUC19
  Backbone manufacturer: NEB(New England Biolabs)
  Vector type: CRISPR ; Cloning vector
Growth in bacteria
  Bacterial resistance: Ampicillin, 100 μg/mL
  Growth temperature: 37°C
  Growth strain: DH5alpha
  Copy number: High Copy
Gene/Insert
  Gene/Insert name: G9QLF2(Cas9 coding gene from Bacillus smithii 7_3_47FAA)
  Insert size (bp): 3264
  Mutation: human codon-optimized
  Cloning method: Gibson Cloning
  Sequencing primers: 5′ gctgcaaggcgattaagttg; 3′ cggctcgtatgttgtgtgg
Terms and licenses: Academic/Nonprofit Terms; Industry Terms: Not Available to Industry
How to cite: pUC19-G9QLF2 was a gift from Duhee Bang (Addgene plasmid # 103111 ; http://n2t.net/addgene:103111 ; RRID:Addgene_103111)
