[The description below was written by a language model from this plasmid's Addgene catalogue record and pLannotate feature annotations shown in this document.]
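Description:
pUC19-G9QLF2 is a bacterial cloning plasmid that stores a synthetic Cas9 coding sequence for use as a gene template. It is not an expression vector for mammalian cells. The backbone is the standard pUC19 vector, which replicates in E. coli at high copy number from the ColE1/pMB1-type pUC origin and is selected with ampicillin through the β-lactamase (AmpR) gene and its native bla promoter. The full sequence record is about 6.0 kb.

The insert is a 3,264 bp open reading frame for the Cas9 orthologue designated G9QLF2 from Bacillus smithii 7_3_47FAA, recoded for human codon usage and placed in the vector by Gibson assembly. The automated annotation does not label this gene. It leaves an unannotated stretch of roughly 3.4 kb between a remaining lacZα fragment and the lac operator, lac promoter and CAP binding site, and this position and size fit an insert that interrupts the pUC19 lacZα cloning region. The only regulatory elements annotated next to the insert are these bacterial lac elements. No eukaryotic promoter, polyadenylation signal, nuclear localisation signal, epitope tag or guide RNA cassette is recorded. The short fragments annotated as bom, lacI, RSF ori and rop appear to be partial matches to backbone sequence, not functional parts.

The associated work built multiple cas9 gene variants by assembling tiled, sequence-verified oligonucleotides. In line with this, the plasmid serves as a sequence-verified source of the humanised B. smithii Cas9 gene that can be amplified or subcloned into suitable expression vectors for CRISPR studies.
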