Features (pLannotate 1.2.2; 11 found; start..end, strand, type, name):
     28..127     +  misc_feature   bom (fragment): basis of mobility region from pBR322
    133..287     -  CDS            lacZα (fragment): LacZα fragment of β-galactosidase; lacZ fragment
   3659..3675    -  protein_bind   lac operator: The lac repressor binds to the lac operator to inhibit transcription in E. coli. This inhibition can be relieved by adding lactose or isopropyl-β-D-thiogalactopyranoside (IPTG). lac repressor encoded by lacI
   3683..3713    -  promoter       lac promoter: promoter for the E. coli lac operon
   3728..3749    -  protein_bind   CAP binding site: CAP binding activates transcription in the presence of cAMP. E. coli catabolite activator protein
   3762..3854    -  CDS            lacI (fragment): lac repressor; lacI; The lac repressor binds to the lac operator to inhibit transcription in E. coli. This inhibition can be relieved by adding lactose or isopropyl-β-D-thiogalactopyranoside (IPTG).
   3856..3904    -  rep_origin     RSF ori (fragment): Plasmids containing the RSF 1030 origin of replication can be propagated in E. coli cells that contain additional plasmids with compatible origins.
   4087..4675    -  rep_origin     ori: high-copy-number ColE1/pMB1/pBR322/pUC origin of replication
   4846..5706    -  CDS            AmpR: β-lactamase; bla; confers resistance to ampicillin, carbenicillin, and related antibiotics
   5707..5811    -  promoter       AmpR promoter: bla
   5906..5941    +  CDS            rop (fragment): Rop protein, which maintains plasmids at low copy number; rop
>Addgene plasmid #103111 | pUC19-G9QLF2 | addgene full sequence | sequence record 201867 | Addgene NGS Result
GTCAGCGGGTGTTGGCGGGTGTCGGGGCTGGCTTAACTATGCGGCATCAGAGCAGATTGTACTGAGAGTG
CACCATATGCGGTGTGAAATACCGCACAGATGCGTAAGGAGAAAATACCGCATCAGGCGCCATTCGCCAT
TCAGGCTGCGCAACTGTTGGGAAGGGCGATCGGTGCGGGCCTCTTCGCTATTACGCCAGCTGGCGAAAGG
GGGATGTGCTGCAAGGCGATTAAGTTGGGTAACGCCAGGGTTTTCCCAGTCACGACGTTGTAAAACGACG
GCCAGTGTGCTGTCTCATCATTTTGGCAAAGAATTCGCGGCCGCCACCATGAATTACAAGATGGGCCTTG
ACATAGGTATCGCGTCCGTGGGGTGGGCCGTCATCAACCTTGACCTGAAAAGAATCGAGGATCTTGGAGT
TAGAATTTTCGACAAGGCGGAGCACCCTCAGAACGGTGAATCTTTGGCCCTTCCCCGGAGAATTGCGCGC
AGTGCTAGGAGGAGGCTGAGACGACGGAAACATCGCCTTGAACGGATTAGACGGCTGCTGGTGAGCGAGA
ATGTGCTTACGAAGGAAGAGATGAACTTGCTGTTTAAGCAAAAAAAGCAGATAGACGTGTGGCAGCTGCG
CGTGGATGCCCTGGAACGGAAGCTGAACAACGACGAACTGGCACGCGTGCTTTTGCACCTGGCTAAGAGA
AGGGGGTTCAAGTCTAACAGAAAGTCAGAAAGAAACAGCAAAGAAAGCTCAGAATTCCTGAAGAACATTG
AGGAAAACCAGTCTATTCTTGCTCAATATAGGAGCGTTGGTGAAATGATTGTAAAGGATTCCAAATTTGC
TTACCACAAGCGCAATAAGCTGGACAGCTACTCAAACATGATTGCCCGGGACGACTTGGAGAGGGAAATT
AAACTTATCTTCGAGAAACAGAGAGAATTTAACAACCCCGTATGCACGGAGCGACTCGAGGAAAAGTATT
TGAACATCTGGAGCTCCCAGCGACCGTTCGCCAGCAAGGAGGACATCGAGAAGAAGGTTGGATTTTGCAC
TTTCGAGCCTAAGGAGAAACGGGCCCCAAAGGCCACATACACATTCCAGTCCTTTATTGTTTGGGAACAC
ATCAACAAACTTAGGCTCGTCAGCCCAGACGAAACCAGGGCGCTGACAGAAATCGAGAGAAACCTGCTTT
ACAAGCAAGCATTTTCTAAGAATAAAATGACGTATTACGACATTCGCAAGCTCCTCAATCTCAGCGATGA
TATCCATTTTAAGGGGTTGCTGTACGACCCTAAAAGCTCACTGAAACAGATTGAGAACATCAGGTTTCTG
GAGCTGGACTCCTATCACAAGATTAGAAAATGCATCGAAAATGTGTACGGGAAGGACGGCATCAGGATGT
TTAACGAAACCGACATCGATACGTTCGGATACGCACTTACCATCTTCAAGGACGACGAAGACATCGTGGC
TTATCTGCAGAATGAGTACATCACCAAGAATGGCAAACGCGTAAGCAACCTTGCTAACAAAGTGTATGAT
AAGAGCCTGATCGACGAACTGCTGAATCTCTCTTTTAGTAAATTTGCTCATCTCTCTATGAAGGCGATCA
GGAATATCCTGCCTTATATGGAACAGGGTGAAATCTATTCCAAGGCCTGCGAGTTGGCCGGATATAATTT
CACAGGCCCAAAGAAGAAAGAAAAGGCACTGCTGCTTCCAGTGATACCAAACATTGCGAATCCGGTTGTG
ATGCGAGCTCTCACACAGTCCCGCAAGGTGGTCAATGCAATCATCAAGAAGTATGGTTCCCCCGTGTCCA
TCCACATCGAGCTTGCTCGGGACCTGTCTCACTCCTTCGATGAGAGAAAAAAGATTCAGAAGGATCAGAC
CGAGAACCGGAAAAAAAATGAAACAGCTATCAAACAGCTGATAGAATATGAACTGACTAAGAACCCAACA
GGACTTGATATCGTTAAGTTTAAACTCTGGTCTGAGCAGCAGGGCCGATGCATGTACAGCCTGAAGCCGA
TCGAGTTGGAGCGACTGTTGGAGCCTGGATACGTCGAAGTGGATCACATCTTGCCGTACTCACGGTCACT
CGATGATAGCTACGCTAATAAGGTCCTTGTACTCACTAAAGAAAACAGGGAGAAAGGCAATCATACCCCG
GTCGAGTACCTGGGACTGGGGTCTGAGCGGTGGAAAAAGTTCGAGAAGTTCGTGCTTGCTAATAAGCAGT
TTTCTAAAAAGAAAAAGCAGAATCTGTTGCGCCTGCGATATGAAGAGACAGAGGAAAAAGAATTCAAGGA
GCGGAACCTCAACGACACCCGCTACATTTCCAAGTTCTTCGCCAACTTTATTAAAGAACATCTGAAGTTT
GCGGATGGCGATGGGGGCCAAAAAGTCTACACAATCAACGGAAAGATCACAGCTCATCTGAGATCCCGCT
GGGACTTCAACAAAAACCGCGAGGAGTCTGATCTGCATCACGCAGTCGATGCCGTCATCGTCGCATGCGC
CACGCAGGGCATGATCAAGAAGATAACGGAATTTTACAAAGCAAGAGAGCAGAACAAAGAGAGCGCTAAG
AAGAAAGAACCCATCTTTCCTCAGCCCTGGCCCCACTTTGCCGATGAACTCAAAGCCAGACTGAGCAAGT
TCCCTCAGGAGTCTATCGAGGCTTTCGCCTTGGGAAATTATGACCGGAAAAAGCTGGAATCTCTGCGTCC
AGTCTTTGTTAGTAGGATGCCTAAGAGGTCAGTGACGGGTGCAGCGCATCAGGAAACCCTGCGCCGGTGC
GTCGGTATTGATGAACAATCAGGCAAGATTCAGACAGCCGTAAAAACCAAGCTCAGCGATATTAAACTGG
ACAAAGATGGGCATTTTCCCATGTACCAGAAAGAGTCTGACCCTCGGACCTACGAGGCTATCAGGCAGAG
GCTCCTGGAGCACAATAATGACCCCAAAAAGGCCTTTCAGGAACCCTTGTACAAGCCGAAGAAAAATGGG
GAACCGGGGCCCGTCATTCGGACCGTCAAGATCATAGACACCAAGAACAAAGTCGTGCATCTCGACGGCT
CAAAAACTGTCGCCTACAATAGTAACATAGTCCGCACGGATGTCTTCGAGAAGGACGGCAAGTACTACTG
CGTCCCAGTTTACACCATGGATATCATGAAGGGCACTCTGCCTAACAAAGCTATCGAGGCCAACAAGCCG
TACTCTGAATGGAAGGAAATGACCGAGGAGTACACCTTTCAATTCAGCCTGTTCCCAAATGACCTGGTGC
GCATCGTCCTGCCCCGCGAAAAGACAATCAAGACCTCCACAAATGAGGAGATCATCATCAAGGATATTTT
TGCCTATTATAAAACCATAGACTCAGCAACCGGAGGCCTCGAGCTGATTTCTCACGACAGGAACTTTAGC
CTGCGCGGCGTCGGGAGCAAAACGCTCAAAAGATTCGAAAAGTATCAAGTTGACGTGTTGGGAAACATCC
ATAAGGTGAAAGGCGAGAAGCGGGTCGGTCTGGCCGCTCCCACCAACCAGAAGAAGGGGAAAACCGTCGA
CTCCCTTCAGTCAGTGAGCGACAGCAGGGCTGACCCCAAGAAGAAGAGGAAGGTGAGGTCCATGGTCATA
GCTGTTTCCTGTGTGAAATTGTTATCCGCTCACAATTCCACACAACATACGAGCCGGAAGCATAAAGTGT
AAAGCCTGGGGTGCCTAATGAGTGAGCTAACTCACATTAATTGCGTTGCGCTCACTGCCCGCTTTCCAGT
CGGGAAACCTGTCGTGCCAGCTGCATTAATGAATCGGCCAACGCGCGGGGAGAGGCGGTTTGCGTATTGG
GCGCTCTTCCGCTTCCTCGCTCACTGACTCGCTGCGCTCGGTCGTTCGGCTGCGTCTTCCGCTTCCTCGC
TCACTGACTCGCTGCGCTCGGTCGTTCGGCTGCGGCGAGCGGTATCAGCTCACTCAAAGGCGGTAATACG
GTTATCCACAGAATCAGGGGATAACGCAGGAAAGAACATGTGAGCAAAAGGCCAGCAAAAGGCCAGGAAC
CGTAAAAAGGCCGCGTTGCTGGCGTTTTTCCATAGGCTCCGCCCCCCTGACGAGCATCACAAAAATCGAC
GCTCAAGTCAGAGGTGGCGAAACCCGACAGGACTATAAAGATACCAGGCGTTTCCCCCTGGAAGCTCCCT
CGTGCGCTCTCCTGTTCCGACCCTGCCGCTTACCGGATACCTGTCCGCCTTTCTCCCTTCGGGAAGCGTG
GCGCTTTCTCATAGCTCACGCTGTAGGTATCTCAGTTCGGTGTAGGTCGTTCGCTCCAAGCTGGGCTGTG
TGCACGAACCCCCCGTTCAGCCCGACCGCTGCGCCTTATCCGGTAACTATCGTCTTGAGTCCAACCCGGT
AAGACACGACTTATCGCCACTGGCAGCAGCCACTGGTAACAGGATTAGCAGAGCGAGGTATGTAGGCGGT
GCTACAGAGTTCTTGAAGTGGTGGCCTAACTACGGCTACACTAGAAGAACAGTATTTGGTATCTGCGCTC
TGCTGAAGCCAGTTACCTTCGGAAAAAGAGTTGGTAGCTCTTGATCCGGCAAACAAACCACCGCTGGTAG
CGGTGGTTTTTTTGTTTGCAAGCAGCAGATTACGCGCAGAAAAAAAGGATCTCAAGAAGATCCTTTGATC
TTTTCTACGGGGTCTGACGCTCAGTGGAACGAAAACTCACGTTAAGGGATTTTGGTCATGAGATTATCAA
AAAGGATCTTCACCTAGATCCTTTTAAATTAAAAATGAAGTTTTAAATCAATCTAAAGTATATATGAGTA
AACTTGGTCTGACAGTTACCAATGCTTAATCAGTGAGGCACCTATCTCAGCGATCTGTCTATTTCGTTCA
TCCATAGTTGCCTGACTCCCCGTCGTGTAGATAACTACGATACGGGAGGGCTTACCATCTGGCCCCAGTG
CTGCAATGATACCGCGAGACCCACGCTCACCGGCTCCAGATTTATCAGCAATAAACCAGCCAGCCGGAAG
GGCCGAGCGCAGAAGTGGTCCTGCAACTTTATCCGCCTCCATCCAGTCTATTAATTGTTGCCGGGAAGCT
AGAGTAAGTAGTTCGCCAGTTAATAGTTTGCGCAACGTTGTTGCCATTGCTACAGGCATCGTGGTGTCAC
GCTCGTCGTTTGGTATGGCTTCATTCAGCTCCGGTTCCCAACGATCAAGGCGAGTTACATGATCCCCCAT
GTTGTGCAAAAAAGCGGTTAGCTCCTTCGGTCCTCCGATCGTTGTCAGAAGTAAGTTGGCCGCAGTGTTA
TCACTCATGGTTATGGCAGCACTGCATAATTCTCTTACTGTCATGCCATCCGTAAGATGCTTTTCTGTGA
CTGGTGAGTACTCAACCAAGTCATTCTGAGAATAGTGTATGCGGCGACCGAGTTGCTCTTGCCCGGCGTC
AATACGGGATAATACCGCGCCACATAGCAGAACTTTAAAAGTGCTCATCATTGGAAAACGTTCTTCGGGG
CGAAAACTCTCAAGGATCTTACCGCTGTTGAGATCCAGTTCGATGTAACCCACTCGTGCACCCAACTGAT
CTTCAGCATCTTTTACTTTCACCAGCGTTTCTGGGTGAGCAAAAACAGGAAGGCAAAATGCCGCAAAAAA
GGGAATAAGGGCGACACGGAAATGTTGAATACTCATACTCTTCCTTTTTCAATATTATTGAAGCATTTAT
CAGGGTTATTGTCTCATGAGCGGATACATATTTGAATGTATTTAGAAAAATAAACAAATAGGGGTTCCGC
GCACATTTCCCCGAAAAGTGCCACCTGACGTCTAAGAAACCATTATTATCATGACATTAACCTATAAAAA
TAGGCGTATCACGAGGCCCTTTCGTCTCGCGCGTTTCGGTGATGACGGTGAAAACCTCTGACACATGCAG
CTCCCGGAGACGGTCACAGCTTGTCTGTAAGCGGATGCCGGGAGCAGACAAGCCCGTCAGGGCGC
