>Addgene plasmid #103111 | pUC19-G9QLF2 | depositor partial sequence | sequence record 195259 | G9QLF2
ATGAATTACAAGATGGGCCTTGACATAGGTATCGCGTCCGTGGGGTGGGCCGTCATCAACCTTGACCTGA
AAAGAATCGAGGATCTTGGAGTTAGAATTTTCGACAAGGCGGAGCACCCTCAGAACGGTGAATCTTTGGC
CCTTCCCCGGAGAATTGCGCGCAGTGCTAGGAGGAGGCTGAGACGACGGAAACATCGCCTTGAACGGATT
AGACGGCTGCTGGTGAGCGAGAATGTGCTTACGAAGGAAGAGATGAACTTGCTGTTTAAGCAAAAAAAGC
AGATAGACGTGTGGCAGCTGCGCGTGGATGCCCTGGAACGGAAGCTGAACAACGACGAACTGGCACGCGT
GCTTTTGCACCTGGCTAAGAGAAGGGGGTTCAAGTCTAACAGAAAGTCAGAAAGAAACAGCAAAGAAAGC
TCAGAATTCCTGAAGAACATTGAGGAAAACCAGTCTATTCTTGCTCAATATAGGAGCGTTGGTGAAATGA
TTGTAAAGGATTCCAAATTTGCTTACCACAAGCGCAATAAGCTGGACAGCTACTCAAACATGATTGCCCG
GGACGACTTGGAGAGGGAAATTAAACTTATCTTCGAGAAACAGAGAGAATTTAACAACCCCGTATGCACG
GAGCGACTCGAGGAAAAGTATTTGAACATCTGGAGCTCCCAGCGACCGTTCGCCAGCAAGGAGGACATCG
AGAAGAAGGTTGGATTTTGCACTTTCGAGCCTAAGGAGAAACGGGCCCCAAAGGCCACATACACATTCCA
GTCCTTTATTGTTTGGGAACACATCAACAAACTTAGGCTCGTCAGCCCAGACGAAACCAGGGCGCTGACA
GAAATCGAGAGAAACCTGCTTTACAAGCAAGCATTTTCTAAGAATAAAATGACGTATTACGACATTCGCA
AGCTCCTCAATCTCAGCGATGATATCCATTTTAAGGGGTTGCTGTACGACCCTAAAAGCTCACTGAAACA
GATTGAGAACATCAGGTTTCTGGAGCTGGACTCCTATCACAAGATTAGAAAATGCATCGAAAATGTGTAC
GGGAAGGACGGCATCAGGATGTTTAACGAAACCGACATCGATACGTTCGGATACGCACTTACCATCTTCA
AGGACGACGAAGACATCGTGGCTTATCTGCAGAATGAGTACATCACCAAGAATGGCAAACGCGTAAGCAA
CCTTGCTAACAAAGTGTATGATAAGAGCCTGATCGACGAACTGCTGAATCTCTCTTTTAGTAAATTTGCT
CATCTCTCTATGAAGGCGATCAGGAATATCCTGCCTTATATGGAACAGGGTGAAATCTATTCCAAGGCCT
GCGAGTTGGCCGGATATAATTTCACAGGCCCAAAGAAGAAAGAAAAGGCACTGCTGCTTCCAGTGATACC
AAACATTGCGAATCCGGTTGTGATGCGAGCTCTCACACAGTCCCGCAAGGTGGTCAATGCAATCATCAAG
AAGTATGGTTCCCCCGTGTCCATCCACATCGAGCTTGCTCGGGACCTGTCTCACTCCTTCGATGAGAGAA
AAAAGATTCAGAAGGATCAGACCGAGAACCGGAAAAAAAATGAAACAGCTATCAAACAGCTGATAGAATA
TGAACTGACTAAGAACCCAACAGGACTTGATATCGTTAAGTTTAAACTCTGGTCTGAGCAGCAGGGCCGA
TGCATGTACAGCCTGAAGCCGATCGAGTTGGAGCGACTGTTGGAGCCTGGATACGTCGAAGTGGATCACA
TCTTGCCGTACTCACGGTCACTCGATGATAGCTACGCTAATAAGGTCCTTGTACTCACTAAAGAAAACAG
GGAGAAAGGCAATCATACCCCGGTCGAGTACCTGGGACTGGGGTCTGAGCGGTGGAAAAAGTTCGAGAAG
TTCGTGCTTGCTAATAAGCAGTTTTCTAAAAAGAAAAAGCAGAATCTGTTGCGCCTGCGATATGAAGAGA
CAGAGGAAAAAGAATTCAAGGAGCGGAACCTCAACGACACCCGCTACATTTCCAAGTTCTTCGCCAACTT
TATTAAAGAACATCTGAAGTTTGCGGATGGCGATGGGGGCCAAAAAGTCTACACAATCAACGGAAAGATC
ACAGCTCATCTGAGATCCCGCTGGGACTTCAACAAAAACCGCGAGGAGTCTGATCTGCATCACGCAGTCG
ATGCCGTCATCGTCGCATGCGCCACGCAGGGCATGATCAAGAAGATAACGGAATTTTACAAAGCAAGAGA
GCAGAACAAAGAGAGCGCTAAGAAGAAAGAACCCATCTTTCCTCAGCCCTGGCCCCACTTTGCCGATGAA
CTCAAAGCCAGACTGAGCAAGTTCCCTCAGGAGTCTATCGAGGCTTTCGCCTTGGGAAATTATGACCGGA
AAAAGCTGGAATCTCTGCGTCCAGTCTTTGTTAGTAGGATGCCTAAGAGGTCAGTGACGGGTGCAGCGCA
TCAGGAAACCCTGCGCCGGTGCGTCGGTATTGATGAACAATCAGGCAAGATTCAGACAGCCGTAAAAACC
AAGCTCAGCGATATTAAACTGGACAAAGATGGGCATTTTCCCATGTACCAGAAAGAGTCTGACCCTCGGA
CCTACGAGGCTATCAGGCAGAGGCTCCTGGAGCACAATAATGACCCCAAAAAGGCCTTTCAGGAACCCTT
GTACAAGCCGAAGAAAAATGGGGAACCGGGGCCCGTCATTCGGACCGTCAAGATCATAGACACCAAGAAC
AAAGTCGTGCATCTCGACGGCTCAAAAACTGTCGCCTACAATAGTAACATAGTCCGCACGGATGTCTTCG
AGAAGGACGGCAAGTACTACTGCGTCCCAGTTTACACCATGGATATCATGAAGGGCACTCTGCCTAACAA
AGCTATCGAGGCCAACAAGCCGTACTCTGAATGGAAGGAAATGACCGAGGAGTACACCTTTCAATTCAGC
CTGTTCCCAAATGACCTGGTGCGCATCGTCCTGCCCCGCGAAAAGACAATCAAGACCTCCACAAATGAGG
AGATCATCATCAAGGATATTTTTGCCTATTATAAAACCATAGACTCAGCAACCGGAGGCCTCGAGCTGAT
TTCTCACGACAGGAACTTTAGCCTGCGCGGCGTCGGGAGCAAAACGCTCAAAAGATTCGAAAAGTATCAA
GTTGACGTGTTGGGAAACATCCATAAGGTGAAAGGCGAGAAGCGGGTCGGTCTGGCCGCTCCCACCAACC
AGAAGAAGGGGAAAACCGTCGACTCCCTTCAGTCAGTGAGCGAC
